Addgene plasmid #213371: PTGFR-DuET
Purpose: The DuET construct encodes the named human GPCR engineered with a cleaved hemagglutinin signal peptide, a 5' FLAG and a 3' 1D4 epitope tag optimized for expression in mammalian cells and proteomics studies.
Depositing lab: Thomas Sakmar. Depositing organization: Rockefeller University. Publication: Multiplexed selectivity screening of anti-GPCR antibodies. Dahl L, Kotliar IB, Bendes A, Dodig-Crnkovic T, Fromm S, Elofsson A, Uhlen M, Sakmar TP, Schwenk JM. Sci Adv. 2023 May 3;9(18):eadf9297. doi: 10.1126/sciadv.adf9297. Epub 2023 May 3. PubMed 37134173.
Backbone
  Vector backbone: pcDNA 3.1 (+)
  Vector type: Mammalian Expression
Growth in bacteria
  Bacterial resistance: Ampicillin, 100 μg/mL
  Growth temperature: 37°C
  Growth strain: DH5alpha
  Copy number: High Copy
Gene/Insert
  Gene/Insert name: PTGFR (alt names: Prostaglandin F receptor; FP, pf2r)
  Species: H. sapiens (human)
  Entrez Gene: PTGFR (a.k.a. FP)
  Promoter: CMV, T7
  Tag / fusion protein: FLAG (N terminal on insert); 1D4 (C terminal on insert)
  Cloning method: Gibson Cloning
Terms and licenses: Academic/Nonprofit Terms; Industry Terms: Not Available to Industry
Depositor comments: Class: A, Family: Prostanoid. Ensembl ID: ENSG00000122420, Uniprot ID: P43088
How to cite: PTGFR-DuET was a gift from Thomas Sakmar (Addgene plasmid # 213371 ; http://n2t.net/addgene:213371 ; RRID:Addgene_213371)
