[The description below was written by a language model from this plasmid's Addgene catalogue record and pLannotate feature annotations shown in this document.]
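Description:
PTGFR-DuET is a mammalian expression plasmid built on the pcDNA 3.1 (+) backbone that carries the human prostaglandin F receptor (PTGFR, also called FP), a class A GPCR of the prostanoid family. It is propagated in E. coli as a high-copy plasmid through its ColE1/pUC-type origin and selected with ampicillin via the β-lactamase gene. The backbone also carries an f1 origin and a neomycin/kanamycin phosphotransferase cassette driven by the SV40 enhancer/early promoter and ended by the SV40 polyadenylation signal, which could allow G418 selection of stably transfected mammalian cells. Small annotated fragments such as bom, lac promoter/operator, lacI, ble and a short HIV-1 LTR match appear to be backbone remnants or incidental hits rather than functional parts of the design.

The receptor coding sequence sits downstream of the human CMV immediate early enhancer and promoter, which provides strong constitutive transcription in mammalian cells, and is followed by the bovine growth hormone polyadenylation signal. A T7 promoter between CMV and the insert permits in vitro transcription. In the "DuET" format described in the record, the receptor is preceded by a cleavable hemagglutinin signal peptide, which typically promotes membrane insertion, then an N-terminal FLAG epitope, and it ends with a C-terminal 1D4 epitope. The feature table detects the FLAG sequence just upstream of the PTGFR open reading frame but does not annotate the signal peptide or the 1D4 tag separately. The insert was assembled by Gibson cloning. The two tags give independent handles for capturing and detecting the receptor. The construct is intended for expression in mammalian cells and proteomics studies, and the associated work concerns multiplexed selectivity screening of anti-GPCR antibodies.
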