Features (pLannotate 1.2.2; 21 found; start..end, strand, type, name):
     33..85      -  misc_feature   bom (fragment): basis of mobility region from pBR322
    240..619     +  enhancer       CMV enhancer: human cytomegalovirus immediate early enhancer
    620..823     +  promoter       CMV promoter: human cytomegalovirus (CMV) immediate early promoter
    819..852     +  LTR            5' LTR (truncated) (fragment): truncated 5' long terminal repeat (LTR) from HIV-1
    868..886     +  promoter       T7 promoter: promoter for bacteriophage T7 RNA polymerase
    985..1005    +  CDS            3xFLAG (fragment): three tandem FLAG® epitope tags
   1018..2094    +  CDS            PTGFR: PF2R_HUMAN - Experimental evidence at protein level: Swiss-Prot protein existence level 1. Receptor for prostaglandin F2-alpha (PGF2-alpha). The activity of this receptor is mediated by G proteins which activate a phosphatidylinositol-calcium second messenger system. Initiates luteolysis in the corpus luteum (By similarity). Isoforms 2 to 7 do not bind PGF2-alpha but are proposed to modulate signaling by participating in variant receptor complexes; heterodimers between isoform 1 and isoform 5 are proposed to be a receptor for prostamides including the synthetic analog bimatoprost. From Homo sa
   2219..2443    +  polyA_signal   bGH poly(A) signal: bovine growth hormone polyadenylation signal
   2447..2468    +  promoter       SV40 promoter (fragment): SV40 enhancer and early promoter
   2489..2917    +  rep_origin     f1 ori (sequence partly withheld): f1 bacteriophage origin of replication; arrow indicates direction of (+) strand synthesis
   2931..3260    +  promoter       SV40 promoter: SV40 enhancer and early promoter
   3327..4118    +  CDS            neo: KKA2_KLEPN - Also known as kan, nptII. Experimental evidence at protein level: Swiss-Prot protein existence level 1. Resistance to kanamycin, neomycin, paromomycin, ribostamycin, butirosin and gentamicin B. From Klebsiella pneumoniae.
   4142..4300    +  CDS            ble (fragment): BLE_KLEPN - Experimental evidence at protein level: Swiss-Prot protein existence level 1. Binding protein with a strong affinity to the bleomycin family of antibiotics. Binds to CL990; an antimitotic-antibiotic compound. From Klebsiella pneumoniae.
   4295..4416    +  polyA_signal   SV40 poly(A) signal: SV40 polyadenylation signal
   4489..4505    -  protein_bind   lac operator: The lac repressor binds to the lac operator to inhibit transcription in E. coli. This inhibition can be relieved by adding lactose or isopropyl-β-D-thiogalactopyranoside (IPTG). lac repressor encoded by lacI
   4513..4543    -  promoter       lac promoter: promoter for the E. coli lac operon
   4558..4579    -  protein_bind   CAP binding site: CAP binding activates transcription in the presence of cAMP. E. coli catabolite activator protein
   4592..4684    -  CDS            lacI (fragment): lac repressor; lacI; The lac repressor binds to the lac operator to inhibit transcription in E. coli. This inhibition can be relieved by adding lactose or isopropyl-β-D-thiogalactopyranoside (IPTG).
   4867..5455    -  rep_origin     ori: high-copy-number ColE1/pMB1/pBR322/pUC origin of replication
   5626..6486    -  CDS            AmpR: β-lactamase; bla; confers resistance to ampicillin, carbenicillin, and related antibiotics
   6487..6591    -  promoter       AmpR promoter: bla
>Addgene plasmid #213371 | PTGFR-DuET | addgene full sequence | sequence record 444925 | Addgene NGS Result
ACGTCGACGGATCGGGAGATCTCCCGATCCCCTATGGTGCACTCTCAGTACAATCTGCTCTGATGCCGCA
TAGTTAAGCCAGTATCTGCTCCCTGCTTGTGTGTTGGAGGTCGCTGAGTAGTGCGCGAGCAAAATTTAAG
CTACAACAAGGCAAGGCTTGACCGACATTTGCATGAAGAATCTGCTTAGGGTTAGGCGTTTTGCGCTGCT
TCGCGATGTACGGGCCAGATATACGCGTTGACATTGATTATTGACTAGTTATTAATAGTAATCAATTACG
GGGTCATTAGTTCATAGCCCATATATGGAGTTCCGCGTTACATAACTTACGGTAAATGGCCCGCCTGGCT
GACCGCCCAACGACCCCCGCCCATTGACGTCAATAATGACGTATGTTCCCATAGTAACGCCAATAGGGAC
TTTCCATTGACGTCAATGGGTGGAGTATTTACGGTAAACTGCCCACTTGGCAGTACATCAAGTGTATCAT
ATGCCAAGTACGCCCCCTATTGACGTCAATGACGGTAAATGGCCCGCCTGGCATTATGCCCAGTACATGA
CCTTATGGGACTTTCCTACTTGGCAGTACATCTACGTATTAGTCATCGCTATTACCATGGTGATGCGGTT
TTGGCAGTACATCAATGGGCGTGGATAGCGGTTTGACTCACGGGGATTTCCAAGTCTCCACCCCATTGAC
GTCAATGGGAGTTTGTTTTGGCACCAAAATCAACGGGACTTTCCAAAATGTCGTAACAACTCCGCCCCAT
TGACGCAAATGGGCGGTAGGCGTGTACGGTGGGAGGTCTATATAAGCAGAGCTCTCTGGCTAACTAGAGA
ACCCACTGCTTACTGGCTTATCGAAATTAATACGACTCACTATAGGGAGACCCAAGCTGGCTAGCGTTTA
AACTTAAGCTTAGCGGCCGCGCCACCATGAAGACGATCATCGCCCTGAGCTACATCTTCTGCCTGGTATT
CGCCGACTACAAGGACGATGATGACGCCAGCATCGATATGAGCATGAACAATAGCAAGCAGCTTGTGAGT
CCAGCTGCTGCCCTGCTTAGCAATACTACCTGCCAGACCGAGAATAGGCTGAGCGTGTTTTTTTCCGTGA
TTTTCATGACCGTGGGTATTTTGAGCAACAGCCTTGCAATCGCCATTCTTATGAAGGCATATCAAAGATT
TCGACAAAAGTCCAAAGCCTCATTCCTTCTCCTCGCATCAGGTCTCGTGATTACTGACTTCTTCGGCCAC
CTGATTAACGGTGCTATCGCAGTGTTCGTTTACGCCTCAGACAAGGAATGGATCCGATTCGACCAATCAA
ACGTCCTCTGTAGTATCTTCGGAATCTGTATGGTGTTTTCTGGGTTGTGCCCACTTCTTCTGGGTAGCGT
GATGGCAATAGAACGGTGCATAGGGGTGACGAAGCCCATCTTCCACTCCACCAAGATCACCTCAAAGCAC
GTGAAGATGATGCTGTCCGGCGTGTGCCTCTTCGCTGTTTTTATCGCCCTGCTCCCAATACTGGGGCACC
GGGACTACAAAATTCAAGCCTCTAGGACATGGTGCTTTTATAACACTGAGGATATCAAAGATTGGGAAGA
TCGGTTCTATCTGTTGTTGTTTTCATTCCTGGGCCTGCTGGCATTGGGCGTTTCTCTCCTGTGCAACGCC
ATCACCGGCATCACCCTGCTTCGCGTAAAGTTTAAATCTCAGCAGCATCGCCAGGGGCGCAGTCACCACC
TGGAGATGGTTATACAGCTCCTGGCCATCATGTGCGTGAGCTGTATTTGCTGGAGCCCTTTCTTGGTCAC
GATGGCCAACATCGGCATCAATGGAAACCATTCCCTCGAAACATGTGAAACAACACTGTTCGCCCTGAGG
ATGGCCACTTGGAATCAGATACTGGATCCTTGGGTCTACATCCTGCTGCGGAAAGCCGTTCTGAAAAATC
TCTATAAGCTGGCGAGCCAATGTTGCGGAGTGCACGTGATCAGTCTCCATATCTGGGAGTTGTCTAGCAT
TAAGAACTCACTGAAAGTCGCCGCGATTAGCGAATCCCCCGTGGCAGAAAAATCCGCCAGTACCATCGAT
ACCGGTGGACGCACCGGTGAATTCGATGAGGCCAGCACCACCGTGTCTAAGACCGAGACTTCTCAGGTGG
CCCCTGCCTAATCTAGAGGGCCCGTTTAAACCCGCTGATCAGCCTCGACTGTGCCTTCTAGTTGCCAGCC
ATCTGTTGTTTGCCCCTCCCCCGTGCCTTCCTTGACCCTGGAAGGTGCCACTCCCACTGTCCTTTCCTAA
TAAAATGAGGAAATTGCATCGCATTGTCTGAGTAGGTGTCATTCTATTCTGGGGGGTGGGGTGGGGCAGG
ACAGCAAGGGGGAGGATTGGGAAGACAATAGCAGGCATGCTGGGGATGCGGTGGGCTCTATGGCTTCTGA
GGCGGAAAGAACCAGCTGGGGCTCTAGGGGGTATCCCC
[124 nt withheld, positions 2489-2612]
C
[91 nt withheld, positions 2614-2704]
A
[49 nt withheld, positions 2706-2754]
CCTTTGACGTTGGAGTCCACGTTCTTT
[37 nt withheld, positions 2782-2818]
ACCCTATCTCGGTCTATTCTTTTGATTTATAAGGGATTTTGCCGATTTCGGCCTATTGGTTAAAAAATGA
GCTGATTTAACAAAAATTTAACGCGAATTAATTCTGTGGAATGTGTGTCAGTTAGGGTGTGGAAAGTCCC
CAGGCTCCCCAGCAGGCAGAAGTATGCAAAGCATGCATCTCAATTAGTCAGCAACCAGGTGTGGAAAGTC
CCCAGGCTCCCCAGCAGGCAGAAGTATGCAAAGCATGCATCTCAATTAGTCAGCAACCATAGTCCCGCCC
CTAACTCCGCCCATCCCGCCCCTAACTCCGCCCAGTTCCGCCCATTCTCCGCCCCATGGCTGACTAATTT
TTTTTATTTATGCAGAGGCCGAGGCCGCCTCTGCCTCTGAGCTATTCCAGAAGTAGTGAGGAGGCTTTTT
TGGAGGCCTAGGCTTTTGCAAAAAGCTCCCGGGAGCTTGTATATCCATTTTCGGATCTGATCAAGAGACA
GGATGAGGATCGTTTCGCATGATTGAACAAGATGGATTGCACGCAGGTTCTCCGGCCGCTTGGGTGGAGA
GGCTATTCGGCTATGACTGGGCACAACAGACAATCGGCTGCTCTGATGCCGCCGTGTTCCGGCTGTCAGC
GCAGGGGCGCCCGGTTCTTTTTGTCAAGACCGACCTGTCCGGTGCCCTGAATGAACTGCAGGACGAGGCA
GCGCGGCTATCGTGGCTGGCCACGACGGGCGTTCCTTGCGCAGCTGTGCTCGACGTTGTCACTGAAGCGG
GAAGGGACTGGCTGCTATTGGGCGAAGTGCCGGGGCAGGATCTCCTGTCATCTCACCTTGCTCCTGCCGA
GAAAGTATCCATCATGGCTGATGCAATGCGGCGGCTGCATACGCTTGATCCGGCTACCTGCCCATTCGAC
CACCAAGCGAAACATCGCATCGAGCGAGCACGTACTCGGATGGAAGCCGGTCTTGTCGATCAGGATGATC
TGGACGAAGAGCATCAGGGGCTCGCGCCAGCCGAACTGTTCGCCAGGCTCAAGGCGCGCATGCCCGACGG
CGAGGATCTCGTCGTGACCCATGGCGATGCCTGCTTGCCGAATATCATGGTGGAAAATGGCCGCTTTTCT
GGATTCATCGACTGTGGCCGGCTGGGTGTGGCGGACCGCTATCAGGACATAGCGTTGGCTACCCGTGATA
TTGCTGAAGAGCTTGGCGGCGAATGGGCTGACCGCTTCCTCGTGCTTTACGGTATCGCCGCTCCCGATTC
GCAGCGCATCGCCTTCTATCGCCTTCTTGACGAGTTCTTCTGAGCGGGACTCTGGGGTTCGAAATGACCG
ACCAAGCGACGCCCAACCTGCCATCACGAGATTTCGATTCCACCGCCGCCTTCTATGAAAGGTTGGGCTT
CGGAATCGTTTTCCGGGACGCCGGCTGGATGATCCTCCAGCGCGGGGATCTCATGCTGGAGTTCTTCGCC
CACCCCAACTTGTTTATTGCAGCTTATAATGGTTACAAATAAAGCAATAGCATCACAAATTTCACAAATA
AAGCATTTTTTTCACTGCATTCTAGTTGTGGTTTGTCCAAACTCATCAATGTATCTTATCATGTCTGTAT
ACCGTCGACCTCTAGCTAGAGCTTGGCGTAATCATGGTCATAGCTGTTTCCTGTGTGAAATTGTTATCCG
CTCACAATTCCACACAACATACGAGCCGGAAGCATAAAGTGTAAAGCCTGGGGTGCCTAATGAGTGAGCT
AACTCACATTAATTGCGTTGCGCTCACTGCCCGCTTTCCAGTCGGGAAACCTGTCGTGCCAGCTGCATTA
ATGAATCGGCCAACGCGCGGGGAGAGGCGGTTTGCGTATTGGGCGCTCTTCCGCTTCCTCGCTCACTGAC
TCGCTGCGCTCGGTCGTTCGGCTGCGGCGAGCGGTATCAGCTCACTCAAAGGCGGTAATACGGTTATCCA
CAGAATCAGGGGATAACGCAGGAAAGAACATGTGAGCAAAAGGCCAGCAAAAGGCCAGGAACCGTAAAAA
GGCCGCGTTGCTGGCGTTTTTCCATAGGCTCCGCCCCCCTGACGAGCATCACAAAAATCGACGCTCAAGT
CAGAGGTGGCGAAACCCGACAGGACTATAAAGATACCAGGCGTTTCCCCCTGGAAGCTCCCTCGTGCGCT
CTCCTGTTCCGACCCTGCCGCTTACCGGATACCTGTCCGCCTTTCTCCCTTCGGGAAGCGTGGCGCTTTC
TCATAGCTCACGCTGTAGGTATCTCAGTTCGGTGTAGGTCGTTCGCTCCAAGCTGGGCTGTGTGCACGAA
CCCCCCGTTCAGCCCGACCGCTGCGCCTTATCCGGTAACTATCGTCTTGAGTCCAACCCGGTAAGACACG
ACTTATCGCCACTGGCAGCAGCCACTGGTAACAGGATTAGCAGAGCGAGGTATGTAGGCGGTGCTACAGA
GTTCTTGAAGTGGTGGCCTAACTACGGCTACACTAGAAGAACGGTATTTGGTATCTGCGCTCTGCTGAAG
CCAGTTACCTTCGGAAAAAGAGTTGGTAGCTCTTGATCCGGCAAACAAACCACCGCTGGTAGCGGTGGTT
TTTTTGTTTGCAAGCAGCAGATTACGCGCAGAAAAAAAGGATCTCAAGAAGATCCTTTGATCTTTTCTAC
GGGGTCTGACGCTCAGTGGAACGAAAACTCACGTTAAGGGATTTTGGTCATGAGATTATCAAAAAGGATC
TTCACCTAGATCCTTTTAAATTAAAAATGAAGTTTTAAATCAATCTAAAGTATATATGAGTAAACTTGGT
CTGACAGTTACCAATGCTTAATCAGTGAGGCACCTATCTCAGCGATCTGTCTATTTCGTTCATCCATAGT
TGCCTGACTCCCCGTCGTGTAGATAACTACGATACGGGAGGGCTTACCATCTGGCCCCAGTGCTGCAATG
ATACCGCGAGACCCACGCTCACCGGCTCCAGATTTATCAGCAATAAACCAGCCAGCCGGAAGGGCCGAGC
GCAGAAGTGGTCCTGCAACTTTATCCGCCTCCATCCAGTCTATTAATTGTTGCCGGGAAGCTAGAGTAAG
TAGTTCGCCAGTTAATAGTTTGCGCAACGTTGTTGCCATTGCTACAGGCATCGTGGTGTCACGCTCGTCG
TTTGGTATGGCTTCATTCAGCTCCGGTTCCCAACGATCAAGGCGAGTTACATGATCCCCCATGTTGTGCA
AAAAAGCGGTTAGCTCCTTCGGTCCTCCGATCGTTGTCAGAAGTAAGTTGGCCGCAGTGTTATCACTCAT
GGTTATGGCAGCACTGCATAATTCTCTTACTGTCATGCCATCCGTAAGATGCTTTTCTGTGACTGGTGAG
TACTCAACCAAGTCATTCTGAGAATAGTGTATGCGGCGACCGAGTTGCTCTTGCCCGGCGTCAATACGGG
ATAATACCGCGCCACATAGCAGAACTTTAAAAGTGCTCATCATTGGAAAACGTTCTTCGGGGCGAAAACT
CTCAAGGATCTTACCGCTGTTGAGATCCAGTTCGATGTAACCCACTCGTGCACCCAACTGATCTTCAGCA
TCTTTTACTTTCACCAGCGTTTCTGGGTGAGCAAAAACAGGAAGGCAAAATGCCGCAAAAAAGGGAATAA
GGGCGACACGGAAATGTTGAATACTCATACTCTTCCTTTTTCAATATTATTGAAGCATTTATCAGGGTTA
TTGTCTCATGAGCGGATACATATTTGAATGTATTTAGAAAAATAAACAAATAGGGGTTCCGCGCACATTT
CCCCGAAAAGTGCCACCTG
